Addgene plasmid #146303: pCIneo-lambdaN-HA-HsTNRC6Biso1-delMII_F
Purpose: Mammalian Expression of HsTNRC6Biso1-delMII
Depositing lab: Elisa Izaurralde. Depositing organization: Max Planck Institute for Developmental Biology. Publication: The C-terminal domains of human TNRC6A, TNRC6B, and TNRC6C silence bound transcripts independently of Argonaute proteins. Lazzaretti D, Tournier I, Izaurralde E. RNA. 2009 Jun . 15(6):1059-66. 10.1261/rna.1606309 PubMed 19383768.
Backbone
  Vector backbone: pCI-neo
  Vector type: Mammalian Expression
Growth in bacteria
  Bacterial resistance: Ampicillin, 100 μg/mL
  Growth temperature: 37°C
  Growth strain: DH5alpha
  Copy number: High Copy
Gene/Insert
  Gene/Insert name: HsTNRC6Biso1-delMII
  Species: H. sapiens (human)
  Entrez Gene: TNRC6B (a.k.a. GDSBA)
  Cloning method: Unknown
Terms and licenses: Academic/Nonprofit Terms; Industry Terms: Not Available to Industry
Depositor comments: Plasmids from this collection were made available to the research community and donated after the lab closed. Please note that the sequence provided by the depositing laboratory may be theoretical/predicted or based on Sanger sequencing results. There may be discrepancies between sequencing results obtained by Addgene and the depositor sequence. If an Addgene verified sequence is not available, please contact before placing your order to request that our lab fully sequence the plasmid.
How to cite: pCIneo-lambdaN-HA-HsTNRC6Biso1-delMII_F was a gift from Elisa Izaurralde (Addgene plasmid # 146303 ; http://n2t.net/addgene:146303 ; RRID:Addgene_146303)
