[The description below was written by a language model from this plasmid's Addgene catalogue record and pLannotate feature annotations shown in this document.]
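Description:
pCIneo-lambdaN-HA-HsTNRC6Biso1-delMII_F is a mammalian expression plasmid of about 10.6 kb built on the pCI-neo backbone. It is propagated in E. coli through a high-copy ColE1/pUC-type origin with ampicillin selection (AmpR/bla under its own promoter). It also carries an f1 origin, which allows single-stranded DNA production. For mammalian cells, a separate cassette places the neomycin phosphotransferase gene (neo) under the SV40 enhancer/early promoter with a synthetic poly(A) signal, so stably transfected cells can be selected with G418. The small lacZα, rop, bom and large T antigen fragments in the feature table are short backbone remnants rather than functional elements.

The expression unit is driven by the human CMV immediate-early enhancer and promoter. A chimeric β-globin/immunoglobulin intron follows and promotes efficient processing of the transcript. A T7 promoter lies just upstream of the coding region. The open reading frame begins with a short fragment of the bacteriophage lambda N protein, the peptide commonly used to bind boxB RNA hairpins. Next comes an HA epitope, annotated as a partial match to a 3xHA tag, and then a roughly 5 kb coding sequence for human TNRC6B isoform 1. An SV40 poly(A) signal lies downstream of the insert. TNRC6B is a GW182-family scaffold protein that works with Argonaute proteins in miRNA- and siRNA-mediated silencing. The name indicates a "delMII" deletion variant, but the record does not define the boundaries of the deleted region.

The lambdaN-HA fusion suits tethering assays, in which the protein is recruited to a boxB-containing reporter mRNA. This tests its silencing activity independently of Argonaute, in line with the theme of the associated publication. The HA tag allows detection of the expressed protein.
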