Features (pLannotate 1.2.2; 21 found; start..end, strand, type, name):
    140..517     +  enhancer       CMV enhancer: human cytomegalovirus immediate early enhancer
    518..729     +  promoter       CMV promoter: human cytomegalovirus (CMV) immediate early promoter
    890..1022    +  intron         chimeric intron: chimera between introns from human β-globin and immunoglobulin heavy chain genes
   1067..1085    +  promoter       T7 promoter: promoter for bacteriophage T7 RNA polymerase
   1095..1169    +  CDS            N (fragment): REGN_LAMBD - Experimental evidence at protein level: Swiss-Prot protein existence level 1. Plays a role as a transcriptional antitermination factor that allows the virus to initiate its lytic phase. Activates expression of the delayed viral early genes by modifying host RNA polymerase (RNAP) into a form that is resistant to termination signals. This antitermination function requires the host NusA protein which serves to stabilize the interaction between antitermination protein N and host RNA polymerase. From Escherichia phage lambda (Bacteriophage lambda).
   1203..1229    +  CDS            3xHA (fragment): three tandem HA epitope tags
   1230..6269    +  CDS            TNRC6B (fragment): TNR6B_HUMAN - Also known as KIAA1093. Experimental evidence at protein level: Swiss-Prot protein existence level 1. Plays a role in RNA-mediated gene silencing by both micro- RNAs (miRNAs) and short interfering RNAs (siRNAs) (PubMed:16289642, PubMed:19167051, PubMed:19304925, PubMed:32354837). Required for miRNA- dependent translational repression and siRNA-dependent endonucleolytic cleavage of complementary mRNAs by argonaute family proteins (PubMed:16289642, PubMed:19167051, PubMed:19304925, PubMed:32354837). As scaffolding protein associates with argonaute proteins bound to partially comple
   6284..6301    -  promoter       T3 promoter (fragment): promoter for bacteriophage T3 RNA polymerase
   6319..6440    -  polyA_signal   SV40 poly(A) signal: SV40 polyadenylation signal
   6463..6531    -  CDS            large T antigen (fragment): large T antigen from SV40 (simian virus 40)
   6555..6622    +  CDS            lacZα (fragment): LacZα fragment of β-galactosidase; lacZ fragment
   6626..7054    +  rep_origin     f1 ori (sequence partly withheld): f1 bacteriophage origin of replication; arrow indicates direction of (+) strand synthesis
   7082..7133    -  misc_feature   bom (fragment): basis of mobility region from pBR322
   7198..7555    +  promoter       SV40 promoter: SV40 enhancer and early promoter
   7606..8397    +  CDS            neo: KKA2_KLEPN - Also known as kan, nptII. Experimental evidence at protein level: Swiss-Prot protein existence level 1. Resistance to kanamycin, neomycin, paromomycin, ribostamycin, butirosin and gentamicin B. From Klebsiella pneumoniae.
   8464..8512    +  polyA_signal   poly(A) signal: synthetic polyadenylation signal
   8532..8586    -  misc_feature   bom (fragment): basis of mobility region from pBR322
   8688..8723    -  CDS            rop (fragment): Rop protein, which maintains plasmids at low copy number; rop
   8818..8922    +  promoter       AmpR promoter: bla
   8923..9783    +  CDS            AmpR: β-lactamase; bla; confers resistance to ampicillin, carbenicillin, and related antibiotics
   9954..10542   +  rep_origin     ori: high-copy-number ColE1/pMB1/pBR322/pUC origin of replication
>Addgene plasmid #146303 | pCIneo-lambdaN-HA-HsTNRC6Biso1-delMII_F | depositor full sequence | sequence record 288748 | Full Sequence
TCAATATTGGCCATTAGCCATATTATTCATTGGTTATATAGCATAAATCAATATTGGCTATTGGCCATTG
CATACGTTGTATCTATATCATAATATGTACATTTATATTGGCTCATGTCCAATATGACCGCCATGTTGGC
ATTGATTATTGACTAGTTATTAATAGTAATCAATTACGGGGTCATTAGTTCATAGCCCATATATGGAGTT
CCGCGTTACATAACTTACGGTAAATGGCCCGCCTGGCTGACCGCCCAACGACCCCCGCCCATTGACGTCA
ATAATGACGTATGTTCCCATAGTAACGCCAATAGGGACTTTCCATTGACGTCAATGGGTGGAGTATTTAC
GGTAAACTGCCCACTTGGCAGTACATCAAGTGTATCATATGCCAAGTCCGCCCCCTATTGACGTCAATGA
CGGTAAATGGCCCGCCTGGCATTATGCCCAGTACATGACCTTACGGGACTTTCCTACTTGGCAGTACATC
TACGTATTAGTCATCGCTATTACCATGGTGATGCGGTTTTGGCAGTACACCAATGGGCGTGGATAGCGGT
TTGACTCACGGGGATTTCCAAGTCTCCACCCCATTGACGTCAATGGGAGTTTGTTTTGGCACCAAAATCA
ACGGGACTTTCCAAAATGTCGTAACAACTGCGATCGCCCGCCCCGTTGACGCAAATGGGCGGTAGGCGTG
TACGGTGGGAGGTCTATATAAGCAGAGCTCGTTTAGTGAACCGTCAGATCACTAGAAGCTTTATTGCGGT
AGTTTATCACAGTTAAATTGCTAACGCAGTCAGTGCTTCTGACACAACAGTCTCGAACTTAAGCTGCAGT
GACTCTCTTAAGGTAGCCTTGCAGAAGTTGGTCGTGAGGCACTGGGCAGGTAAGTATCAAGGTTACAAGA
CAGGTTTAAGGAGACCAATAGAAACTGGGCTTGTCGAGACAGAGAAGACTCTTGCGTTTCTGATAGGCAC
CTATTGGTCTTACTGACATCCACTTTGCCTTTCTCTCCACAGGTGTCCACTCCCAGTTCAATTACAGCTC
TTAAGGCTAGAGTACTTAATACGACTCACTATAGGCTAGCCACCATGGACGCACAAACACGACGACGTGA
GCGTCGCGCTGAGAAACAAGCTCAATGGAAAGCTGCAAACCCACCGCTCGAGAATTCACGCGTGGTACCT
CTAGAGATGGCCTACCCATATGATGTTCCAGATTACGCTATGAGAGAGAAGGAGCAAGAAAGGGAAGAAC
AGTTAATGGAAGACAAGAAAAGGAAGAAAGAGGATAAAAAGAAAAAAGAAGCCACTCAGAAGGTCACGGA
ACAAAAAACCAAAGTGCCCGAAGTGACGAAACCAAGTTTAAGCCAACCAACGGCCGCCAGCCCAATTGGC
AGCTCTCCATCGCCACCAGTCAATGGTGGCAACAATGCCAAAAGGGTGGCAGTGCCGAACGGACAACCGC
CAAGCGCCGCCCGCTACATGCCTCGGGAGGTGCCGCCGCGATTCCGTTGCCAGCAGGACCACAAAGTGTT
ACTAAAACGTGGGCAGCCCCCTCCACCGTCCTGCATGCTCCTTGGGGGTGGGGCAGGGCCTCCTCCCTGC
ACAGCACCTGGAGCAAACCCAAACAACGCACAAGTGACAGGAGCGCTGCTGCAGAGTGAGAGTGGGACTG
CGCCAGACTCAACCCTTGGAGGTGCTGCTGCTTCAAATTATGCAAATTCCACTTGGGGCTCGGGAGCCTC
CTCCAACAACGGCACCTCCCCCAACCCAATTCACATCTGGGACAAGGTGATTGTAGACGGGTCTGACATG
GAAGAGTGGCCTTGTATTGCCAGCAAAGACACTGAATCTTCTTCCGAAAACACCACCGATAACAACAGTG
CCTCGAACCCTGGCTCTGAGAAGAGCACTCTGCCAGGAAGCACCACTAGTAACAAAGGAAAAGGGAGCCA
GTGCCAGTCTGCAAGTTCTGGGAACGAATGTAATCTTGGGGTCTGGAAATCTGACCCTAAGGCTAAATCT
GTTCAATCTTCCAACTCTACTACAGAGAACAACAATGGACTAGGAAATTGGAGGAATGTGAGTGGTCAGG
ATAGAATTGGACCTGGCTCTGGCTTCAGCAACTTTAACCCAAATAGCAACCCATCTGCCTGGCCAGCACT
GGTCCAAGAAGGAACTTCTAGGAAAGGGGCATTGGAAACAGATAATAGTAATTCCAGTGCACAGGTTAGC
ACAGTAGGTCAGACATCCAGGGAACAGCAGTCAAAGATGGAAAATGCGGGTGTTAATTTTGTTGTCTCTG
GCAGAGAACAGGCTCAAATTCATAACACTGATGGACCAAAAAATGGAAACACTAACTCCTTGAACTTAAG
TTCACCAAACCCCATGGAGAATAAGGGAATGCCCTTTGGAATGGGCTTGGGGAACACCTCCAGGAGCACT
GATGCCCCTTCACAAAGCACTGGAGATCGAAAGACTGGGAGTGTTGGATCTTGGGGTGCAGCTAGGGGGC
CTTCTGGAACTGACACAGTCTCTGGACAAAGCAATTCTGGAAACAATGGGAACAATGGAAAAGAGAGAGA
GGACTCCTGGAAAGGAGCTTCTGTTCAGAAATCAACTGGGTCAAAAAATGACTCTTGGGACAACAATAAC
AGGTCTACGGGTGGGTCCTGGAACTTTGGCCCCCAGGACTCTAATGACAACAAATGGGGTGAAGGGAACA
AAATGACATCTGGGGTCTCTCAGGGAGAATGGAAACAGCCGACTGGGTCTGATGAGTTGAAAATTGGAGA
ATGGAGTGGTCCAAACCAACCAAATTCTAGCACTGGAGCATGGGACAATCAAAAGGGCCACCCCCTCCCT
GAAAACCAAGGCAATGCCCAGGCTCCCTGTTGGGGAAGATCTTCCAGCTCCACAGGAAGTGAAGTTGGAG
GTCAAAGCACTGGAAGCAACCACAAAGCAGGAAGTAGTGACAGTCATAACTCTGGCCGTCGGTCGTACAG
GCCCACACATCCTGATTGTCAGGCTGTCTTGCAGACTCTTTTGAGCCGAACTGATTTGGACCCCAGGGTG
CTCTCAAACACTGGCTGGGGCCAAACTCAAATTAAGCAGGACACAGTGTGGGACATTGAAGAGGTGCCAA
GGCCTGAGGGGAAATCTGACAAAGGAACTGAGGGGTGGGAGAGCGCTGCCACACAGACCAAGAACTCAGG
GGGCTGGGGAGATGCACCCAGCCAAAGCAATCAAATGAAGTCTGGATGGGGGGAGCTCTCAGCCTCTACA
GAGTGGAAAGACCCCAAGAACACAGGAGGCTGGAATGACTACAAGAACAACAACTCTTCCAACTGGGGAG
GAGGACGACCTGATGAAAAGACACCTTCCTCTTGGAATGAGAATCCCAGCAAGGATCAGGGGTGGGGAGG
TGGACGCCAGCCCAATCAAGGATGGTCTTCTGGAAAGAATGGTTGGGGGGAGGAAGTCGATCAGACAAAA
AACAGCAATTGGGAAAGTTCTGCAAGTAAACCTGTGTCTGGGTGGGGTGAAGGAGGGCAGAATGAAATCG
GGACTTGGGGTAATGGTGGCAATGCAAGCCTAGCTTCAAAAGGTGGGTGGGAGGATTGCAAAAGATCCCC
AGCATGGAATGAGACGGGCCGACAGCCCAATTCCTGGAATAAACAACACCAACAGCAGCAGCCCCCACAG
CAGCCGCCGCCACCACAACCAGAGGCTTCTGGTTCGTGGGGAGGCCCACCCCCACCACCTCCAGGCAACG
TTCGACCTTCCAATTCCAGCTGGAGCAGCGGGCCACAGCCTGCAACACCTAAGGATGAGTCCCAAGGGGG
CCCAGCACCTCGAGAACCAAACCTGCCCACCCCAATGACCAGTAAATCGGCATCAGATTCCAAATCTATG
CAAGACGGCTGGGGGGAGAGTGACGGGCCAGTCACAGGAGCTCGCCATCCCAGCTGGGAAGAGGAGGAGG
ATGGAGGAGTCTGGAACACCACTGGCTCTCAGGGCAGTGCTTCCTCCCACAACTCAGCAAGCTGGGGACA
AGGAGGAAAGAAACAAATGAAGTGCTCACTCAAAGGAGGAAACAATGATTCATGGATGAATCCTCTTGCC
AAACAGTTTTCAAATATGGGATTGCTGAGTCAGACTGAAGATAATCCAAGCAGCAAAATGGATTTGTCTG
TAGGAAGCCTTTCAGATAAAAAATTTGATGTGGACAAGCGAGCGATGAATCTCGGGGATTTTAATGATAT
CATGAGGAAGGATCGATCTGGGTTCCGTCCACCTAATTCCAAAGACATGGGAACCACAGATAGTGGGCCT
TATTTTGAGAAGGGCGGTAGTCATGGTTTGTTTGGAAACAGCACAGCACAATCGAGAGGTCTGCACACAC
CCGTGCAGCCACTAAATTCTTCTCCCAGTCTCCGGGCGCAAGTGCCTCCCCAGTTTATTTCCCCCCAGGT
TTCTGCCTCAATGCTCAAGCAGTTTCCCAACAGTGGCCTGAGTCCAGGTCTTTTCAATGTGGGGCCCCAG
TTATCTCCTCAACAAATTGCCATGCTGAGCCAGCTTCCACAAATTCCCCAGTTTCAGTTGGCATGTCAGC
TTCTCTTGCAGCAGCAGCAACAGCAGCAGTTGTTACAGAACCAGAGAAAGATTTCTCAAGCTGTACGCCA
ACAGCAAGAGCAGCAGCTGGCTCGAATGGTGAGTGCACTGCAGCAGCAGCAGCAGCAGCAGCAGAGGCAG
CCAGGCATGAAGCACTCGCCCTCTCATCCTGTTGGGCCCAAGCCGCATCTGGACAACATGGTACCCAACG
CATTGAATGTGGGGCTCCCAGACCTTCAAACCAAAGGGCCAATACCTGGATATGGTTCTGGCTTCAGCTC
TGGCGGCATGGACTATGGCATGGTTGGTGGGAAGGAGGCTGGAACCGAGTCTCGCTTTAAACAGTGGACC
TCCATGATGGAGGGGCTGCCCTCTGTAGCCACACAGGAAGCCAATATGCACAAAAATGGCGCTATAGTGG
CCCCTGGTAAAACCCGGGGAGGGTCACCGTACAACCAGTTTGATATCATCCCTGGTGACACACTGGGTGG
CCATACGGGTCCTGCTGGTGATAGCTGGTTACCTGCCAAATCTCCACCAACAAATAAAATCGGAAGTAAA
TCCAGCAATGCCAGTTGGCCTCCAGAATTCCAACCAGGAGTGCCATGGAAAGGTATCCAAAACATTGACC
CTGAATCTGACCCCTATGTCACCCCAGGAAGTGTGCTGGGGGGTACAGCCACATCTCCCATTGTAGATAC
TGACCACCAACTGCTGCGGGATAACACCACAGGGTCTAATTCTTCCCTCAACACCTCGCTGCCTTCACCT
GGTGCCTGGCCCTACAGTGCCTCTGACAACTCCTTTACCAACGTTCATAGCACTTCAGCAAAGTTCCCTG
ATTACAAATCAACATGGTCCCCAGATCCCATAGGACACAACCCCACTCATCTCTCCAACAAGATGTGGAA
AAACCATATTTCCTCCAGGAACACTACACCGCTGCCCCGCCCACCTCCTGGTCTGACCAACCCCAAACCA
TCATCTCCCTGGAGCAGCACAGCACCCCGATCAGTCAGGGGGTGGGGGACACAGGACTCACGGCTCGCCT
CGGCCTCTACCTGGAGTGATGGTGGCTCAGTTCGTCCTAGTTACTGGCTGGTTCTTCACAATCTCACCCC
ACAGATTGATGGGTCAACCTTGAGAACGATCTGCATGCAGCATGGCCCACTGCTGACATTCCATCTGAAT
CTAACCCAGGGCACTGCCCTGATCCGATACAGCACCAAACAGGAGGCGGCCAAGGCCCAAACTGCACTGC
ACATGTGTGTGTTGGGAAACACTACCATCCTTGCTGAGTTTGCCACTGATGATGAAGTCAGCCGCTTTCT
GGCACAAGCTCAGCCCCCTACACCTGCAGCAACCCCAAGTGCGCCAGCTGCGGGGTGGCAGTCGCTGGAG
ACCGGCCAGAACCAGTCAGATCCCGTGGGACCTGCTCTGAATCTTTTTGGTGGGTCCACTGGGCTCGGGC
AGTGGAGCAGCAGCGCTGGTGGCAGCAGCGGGGCCGATCTTGCTGGCGCTTCATTGTGGGGGCCCCCAAA
CTATTCTTCTAGCTTATGGGGAGTCCCAACGGTGGAAGATCCCCATAGGATGGGCAGCCCTGCTCCTTTA
CTACCTGGTGACCTTCTGGGAGGAGGGTCGGATTCAATCTGAGCGGCCGCTTCCCTTTAGTGAGGGTTAA
TGCTTCGAGCAGACATGATAAGATACATTGATGAGTTTGGACAAACCACAACTAGAATGCAGTGAAAAAA
ATGCTTTATTTGTGAAATTTGTGATGCTATTGCTTTATTTGTAACCATTATAAGCTGCAATAAACAAGTT
AACAACAACAATTGCATTCATTTTATGTTTCAGGTTCAGGGGGAGATGTGGGAGGTTTTTTAAAGCAAGT
AAAACCTCTACAAATGTGGTAAAATCCGATAAGGATCGATCCGGGCTGGCGTAATAGCGAAGAGGCCCGC
ACCGATCGCCCTTCCCAACAGTTGCGCAGCCTGAATGGCGAATGG
[124 nt withheld, positions 6626-6749]
C
[91 nt withheld, positions 6751-6841]
A
[49 nt withheld, positions 6843-6891]
CCTTTGACGTTGGAGTCCACGTTCTTT
[37 nt withheld, positions 6919-6955]
ACCCTATCTCGGTCTATTCTTTTGATTTATAAGGGATTTTGCCGATTTCGGCCTATTGGTTAAAAAATGA
GCTGATTTAACAAAAATTTAACGCGAATTTTAACAAAATATTAACGCTTACAATTTCCTGATGCGGTATT
TTCTCCTTACGCATCTGTGCGGTATTTCACACCGCATACGCGGATCTGCGCAGCACCATGGCCTGAAATA
ACCTCTGAAAGAGGAACTTGGTTAGGTACCTTCTGAGGCGGAAAGAACCAGCTGTGGAATGTGTGTCAGT
TAGGGTGTGGAAAGTCCCCAGGCTCCCCAGCAGGCAGAAGTATGCAAAGCATGCATCTCAATTAGTCAGC
AACCAGGTGTGGAAAGTCCCCAGGCTCCCCAGCAGGCAGAAGTATGCAAAGCATGCATCTCAATTAGTCA
GCAACCATAGTCCCGCCCCTAACTCCGCCCATCCCGCCCCTAACTCCGCCCAGTTCCGCCCATTCTCCGC
CCCATGGCTGACTAATTTTTTTTATTTATGCAGAGGCCGAGGCCGCCTCGGCCTCTGAGCTATTCCAGAA
GTAGTGAGGAGGCTTTTTTGGAGGCCTAGGCTTTTGCAAAAAGCTTGATTCTTCTGACACAACAGTCTCG
AACTTAAGGCTAGAGCCACCATGATTGAACAAGATGGATTGCACGCAGGTTCTCCGGCCGCTTGGGTGGA
GAGGCTATTCGGCTATGACTGGGCACAACAGACAATCGGCTGCTCTGATGCCGCCGTGTTCCGGCTGTCA
GCGCAGGGGCGCCCGGTTCTTTTTGTCAAGACCGACCTGTCCGGTGCCCTGAATGAACTGCAGGACGAGG
CAGCGCGGCTATCGTGGCTGGCCACGACGGGCGTTCCTTGCGCAGCTGTGCTCGACGTTGTCACTGAAGC
GGGAAGGGACTGGCTGCTATTGGGCGAAGTGCCGGGGCAGGATCTCCTGTCATCTCACCTTGCTCCTGCC
GAGAAAGTATCCATCATGGCTGATGCAATGCGGCGGCTGCATACGCTTGATCCGGCTACCTGCCCATTCG
ACCACCAAGCGAAACATCGCATCGAGCGAGCACGTACTCGGATGGAAGCCGGTCTTGTCGATCAGGATGA
TCTGGACGAAGAGCATCAGGGGCTCGCGCCAGCCGAACTGTTCGCCAGGCTCAAGGCGCGCATGCCCGAC
GGCGAGGATCTCGTCGTGACCCATGGCGATGCCTGCTTGCCGAATATCATGGTGGAAAATGGCCGCTTTT
CTGGATTCATCGACTGTGGCCGGCTGGGTGTGGCGGACCGCTATCAGGACATAGCGTTGGCTACCCGTGA
TATTGCTGAAGAGCTTGGCGGCGAATGGGCTGACCGCTTCCTCGTGCTTTACGGTATCGCCGCTCCCGAT
TCGCAGCGCATCGCCTTCTATCGCCTTCTTGACGAGTTCTTCTGAGCGGGACTCTGGGGTTCGAAATGAC
CGACCAAGCGACGCCCAACCTGCCATCACGATGGCCGCAATAAAATATCTTTATTTTCATTACATCTGTG
TGTTGGTTTTTTGTGTGAATCGATAGCGATAAGGATCCGCGTATGGTGCACTCTCAGTACAATCTGCTCT
GATGCCGCATAGTTAAGCCAGCCCCGACACCCGCCAACACCCGCTGACGCGCCCTGACGGGCTTGTCTGC
TCCCGGCATCCGCTTACAGACAAGCTGTGACCGTCTCCGGGAGCTGCATGTGTCAGAGGTTTTCACCGTC
ATCACCGAAACGCGCGAGACGAAAGGGCCTCGTGATACGCCTATTTTTATAGGTTAATGTCATGATAATA
ATGGTTTCTTAGACGTCAGGTGGCACTTTTCGGGGAAATGTGCGCGGAACCCCTATTTGTTTATTTTTCT
AAATACATTCAAATATGTATCCGCTCATGAGACAATAACCCTGATAAATGCTTCAATAATATTGAAAAAG
GAAGAGTATGAGTATTCAACATTTCCGTGTCGCCCTTATTCCCTTTTTTGCGGCATTTTGCCTTCCTGTT
TTTGCTCACCCAGAAACGCTGGTGAAAGTAAAAGATGCTGAAGATCAGTTGGGTGCACGAGTGGGTTACA
TCGAACTGGATCTCAACAGCGGTAAGATCCTTGAGAGTTTTCGCCCCGAAGAACGTTTTCCAATGATGAG
CACTTTTAAAGTTCTGCTATGTGGCGCGGTATTATCCCGTATTGACGCCGGGCAAGAGCAACTCGGTCGC
CGCATACACTATTCTCAGAATGACTTGGTTGAGTACTCACCAGTCACAGAAAAGCATCTTACGGATGGCA
TGACAGTAAGAGAATTATGCAGTGCTGCCATAACCATGAGTGATAACACTGCGGCCAACTTACTTCTGAC
AACGATCGGAGGACCGAAGGAGCTAACCGCTTTTTTGCACAACATGGGGGATCATGTAACTCGCCTTGAT
CGTTGGGAACCGGAGCTGAATGAAGCCATACCAAACGACGAGCGTGACACCACGATGCCTGTAGCAATGG
CAACAACGTTGCGCAAACTATTAACTGGCGAACTACTTACTCTAGCTTCCCGGCAACAATTAATAGACTG
GATGGAGGCGGATAAAGTTGCAGGACCACTTCTGCGCTCGGCCCTTCCGGCTGGCTGGTTTATTGCTGAT
AAATCTGGAGCCGGTGAGCGTGGGTCTCGCGGTATCATTGCAGCACTGGGGCCAGATGGTAAGCCCTCCC
GTATCGTAGTTATCTACACGACGGGGAGTCAGGCAACTATGGATGAACGAAATAGACAGATCGCTGAGAT
AGGTGCCTCACTGATTAAGCATTGGTAACTGTCAGACCAAGTTTACTCATATATACTTTAGATTGATTTA
AAACTTCATTTTTAATTTAAAAGGATCTAGGTGAAGATCCTTTTTGATAATCTCATGACCAAAATCCCTT
AACGTGAGTTTTCGTTCCACTGAGCGTCAGACCCCGTAGAAAAGATCAAAGGATCTTCTTGAGATCCTTT
TTTTCTGCGCGTAATCTGCTGCTTGCAAACAAAAAAACCACCGCTACCAGCGGTGGTTTGTTTGCCGGAT
CAAGAGCTACCAACTCTTTTTCCGAAGGTAACTGGCTTCAGCAGAGCGCAGATACCAAATACTGTTCTTC
TAGTGTAGCCGTAGTTAGGCCACCACTTCAAGAACTCTGTAGCACCGCCTACATACCTCGCTCTGCTAAT
CCTGTTACCAGTGGCTGCTGCCAGTGGCGATAAGTCGTGTCTTACCGGGTTGGACTCAAGACGATAGTTA
CCGGATAAGGCGCAGCGGTCGGGCTGAACGGGGGGTTCGTGCACACAGCCCAGCTTGGAGCGAACGACCT
ACACCGAACTGAGATACCTACAGCGTGAGCTATGAGAAAGCGCCACGCTTCCCGAAGGGAGAAAGGCGGA
CAGGTATCCGGTAAGCGGCAGGGTCGGAACAGGAGAGCGCACGAGGGAGCTTCCAGGGGGAAACGCCTGG
TATCTTTATAGTCCTGTCGGGTTTCGCCACCTCTGACTTGAGCGTCGATTTTTGTGATGCTCGTCAGGGG
GGCGGAGCCTATGGAAAAACGCCAGCAACGCGGCCTTTTTACGGTTCCTGGCCTTTTGCTGGCCTTTTGC
TCACATGGCTCGACAGATCT
